>Addgene plasmid #242429 | pVBL0001 | addgene full sequence | sequence record 484493 | Addgene NGS Result
GACGGATCGGGAGATCTCCCGATCCCCTATGGTGCACTCTCAGTACAATCTGCTCTGATGCCGCATAGTT
AAGCCAGTATCTGCTCCCTGCTTGTGTGTTGGAGGTCGCTGAGTAGTGCGCGAGCAAAATTTAAGCTACA
ACAAGGCAAGGCTTGACCGACAATTGCATGAAGAATCTGCTTAGGGTTAGGCGTTTTGCGCTGCTTCGCG
ATGTACGGGCCAGATATACGCGTTGACATTGATTATTGACTAGTTATTAATAGTAATCAATTACGGGGTC
ATTAGTTCATAGCCCATATATGGAGTTCCGCGTTACATAACTTACGGTAAATGGCCCGCCTGGCTGACCG
CCCAACGACCCCCGCCCATTGACGTCAATAATGACGTATGTTCCCATAGTAACGCCAATAGGGACTTTCC
ATTGACGTCAATGGGTGGAGTATTTACGGTAAACTGCCCACTTGGCAGTACATCAAGTGTATCATATGCC
AAGTACGCCCCCTATTGACGTCAATGACGGTAAATGGCCCGCCTGGCATTATGCCCAGTACATGACCTTA
TGGGACTTTCCTACTTGGCAGTACATCTACGTATTAGTCATCGCTATTACCATGGTGATGCGGTTTTGGC
AGTACATCAATGGGCGTGGATAGCGGTTTGACTCACGGGGATTTCCAAGTCTCCACCCCATTGACGTCAA
TGGGAGTTTGTTTTGGCACCAAAATCAACGGGACTTTCCAAAATGTCGTAACAACTCCGCCCCATTGACG
CAAATGGGCGGTAGGCGTGTACGGTGGGAGGTCTATATAAGCAGAGCTCTCCCTATCAGTGATAGAGATC
TCCCTATCAGTGATAGAGATCGTCGACGAGCTCGTTTAGTGAACCGTCAGATCGCCTGGAGACGCCATCC
ACGCTGTTTTGACCTCCATAGAAGACACCGGGACCGATCCAGCCTCCGGACTCTAGCGTTTAAACTTAAG
CTTGCTTATCGAAATTAATACGACTCACTATAGGGAGACCCAAGCTGGCTAGTTAAGCTATCAACAAGTT
TGTACAAAAAAGCAGGCTTCACCATGCCGGCCCGGCGGCTGCTGCTGCTGCTGACGCTGCTGCTGCCCGG
CCTCGGGATTTTTGGAAGTATGCTTAAGGACATGGCTACCATCATCCTGAGCACCTTCCTGCTGATTGGC
TGGGTGGCCTTCATCATCACCTATCCCCTGAGCATGCATCAGCAGCAGCAGCTCCAGCACCAGCAGTTCC
AGAAGGAACTGGAGAAGATCCAGCTCCTGCAGCAGCAGCAGCAGCAGCTGCCCTTCCACCCACCTGGAGA
CACGGCTCAGGACGGCGAGCTCCTGGACACGTCTGGCCCGTACTCAGAGAGCTCGGGCACCAGCAGCCCC
AGCACGTCCCCCAGGGCCTCCAACCACTCGCTCTGCTCCGGCAGCTCTGCCTCCAAGGCTGGCAGCAGCC
CCTCCCTGGAACAAGACGATGGAGATGAGGAAACCAGCGTGGTGATAGTTGGGAAAATTTCCTTCTGTCC
CAAGGATGTCCTGGGCCATGGAGCTGAGGGCACAATTGTGTACCGGGGCATGTTTGACAACCGCGACGTG
GCCGTGAAGAGGATCCTCCCCGAGTGTTTTAGCTTCGCAGACCGTGAGGTCCAGCTGTTGCGAGAATCGG
ATGAGCACCCGAACGTGATCCGCTACTTCTGCACGGAGAAGGACCGGCAATTCCAGTACATTGCCATCGA
GCTGTGTGCAGCCACCCTGCAAGAGTATGTGGAGCAGAAGGACTTTGCGCATCTCGGCCTGGAGCCCATC
ACCTTGCTGCAGCAGACCACCTCGGGCCTGGCCCACCTCCACTCCCTCAACATCGTTCACAGAGACCTAA
AGCCACACAACATCCTCATATCCATGCCCAATGCACACGGCAAGATCAAGGCCATGATCTCCGACTTTGG
CCTCTGCAAGAAGCTGGCAGTGGGCAGACACAGTTTCAGCCGCCGATCTGGGGTGCCTGGCACAGAAGGC
TGGATCGCTCCAGAGATGCTGAGCGAAGACTGTAAGGAGAACCCTACCTACACGGTGGACATCTTTTCTG
CAGGCTGCGTCTTTTACTACGTAATCTCTGAGGGCAGCCACCCTTTTGGCAAGTCCCTGCAGCGGCAGGC
CAACATCCTCCTGGGTGCCTGCAGCCTTGACTGCTTGCACCCAGAGAAGCACGAAGACGTCATTGCACGT
GAATTGATAGAGAAGATGATTGCGATGGATCCTCAGAAACGCCCCTCAGCGAAGCACGTGCTCAAACACC
CGTTCTTCTGGAGCCTAGAGAAGCAGCTCCAGTTCTTCCAGGACGTGAGCGACAGAATAGAAAAGGAATC
CCTGGATGGCCCGATCGTGAAGCAGTTAGAGAGAGGCGGGAGAGCCGTGGTGAAGATGGACTGGCGGGAG
AACATCACTGTCCCCCTCCAGACAGACCTGCGTAAATTCAGGACCTATAAAGGTGGTTCTGTCAGAGATC
TCCTCCGAGCCATGAGAAATAAGAAGCACCACTACCGGGAGCTGCCTGCAGAGGTGCGGGAGACGCTGGG
GTCCCTCCCCGACGACTTCGTGTGCTACTTCACGTCTCGCTTCCCCCACCTCCTCGCACACACCTACCGG
GCCATGGAGCTGTGCAGCCACGAGAGACTCTTCCAGCCCTACTACTTCCACGAGCCCCCAGAGCCCCAGC
CCCCAGTGACTCCAGACGCCCTCGGAGGATCTGGAGGCGGCGGGTCCGGCGGAATGGTGTCTAAAGGCGA
GGAGGATAACATGGCTATAATCAAGGAATTTATGAGGTTCAAGGTGCATATGGAGGGATCTGTGAACGGT
CACGAGTTCGAAATCGAGGGCGAAGGCGAGGGGCGACCCTATGAAGGGACACAGACGGCCAAACTGAAGG
TGACCAAGGGTGGCCCCCTGCCTTTCGCCTGGGACATCCTGTCACCCCAGTTTATGTACGGCTCTAAGGC
TTACGTTAAGCACCCTGCCGATATTCCGGACTACTTGAAACTGAGCTTCCCTGAAGGGTTCAAGTGGGAA
CGGGTAATGAATTTTGAGGATGGCGGTGTAGTCACAGTTACCCAGGACAGCTCTCTTCAGGACGGAGAAT
TTATCTATAAGGTTAAACTTCGGGGCACTAACTTCCCATCAGACGGCCCCGTGATGCAGAAGAAAACTAT
GGGCTGGGAAGCCAGCTCAGAACGCATGTATCCCGAGGACGGAGCACTGAAGGGAGAAATCAAGCAGCGA
CTCAAGCTGAAGGATGGGGGACATTATGATGCTGAGGTCAAAACCACCTATAAGGCCAAGAAACCCGTTC
AGCTTCCTGGGGCATACAACGTGAATATCAAACTGGATATTACATCCCATAACGAAGACTATACCATCGT
GGAACAGTACGAGCGGGCCGAGGGCAGACATAGCACAGGGGGCATGGATGAATTGTACAAGGCGGCCATG
AAGATGGACAAAAAGACTATAGTTTGGTTTAGAAGAGACCTAAGGATTGAGGATAATCCTGCATTAGCAG
CAGCTGCTCACGAAGGATCTGTTTTTCCTGTCTTCATTTGGTGTCCTGAAGAAGAAGGACAGTTTTATCC
TGGAAGAGCTTCAAGATGGTGGATGAAACAATCACTTGCTCACTTATCTCAATCCTTGAAGGCTCTTGGA
TCTGACCTCACTTTAATCAAAACCCACAACACGATTTCAGCGATCTTGGATTGTATCCGCGTTACCGGTG
CTACAAAAGTCGTCTTTAACCACCTCTATGATCCTGTTTCGTTAGTTCGGGACCATACCGTAAAGGAGAA
GCTGGTGGAACGTGGGATCTCTGTGCAAAGCTACAATGGAGATCTATTGTATGAACCGTGGGAGATATAC
TGCGAAAAGGGCAAACCTTTTACGAGTTTCAATTCTTACTGGAAGAAATGCTTAGATATGTCGATTGAAT
CCGTTATGCTTCCTCCTCCTTGGCGGTTGATGCCAATAACTGCAGCGGCTGAAGCGATTTGGGCGTGTTC
GATTGAAGAACTAGGGCTGGAGAATGAGGCCGAGAAACCGAGCAATGCGTTGTTAACTAGAGCTTGGTCT
CCAGGATGGAGCAATGCTGATAAGTTACTAAATGAGTTCATCGAGAAGCAGTTGATAGATTATGCAAAGA
ACAGCAAGAAAGTTGTTGGGAATTCTACTTCACTACTTTCTCCGTATCTCCATTTCGGGGAAATAAGCGT
CAGACACGTTTTCCAGTGTGCCCGGATGAAACAAATTATATGGGCAAGAGATAAGAACAGTGAAGGAGAA
GAAAGTGCAGATCTTTTTCTTAGGGGAATCGGTTTAAGAGAGTATTCTCGGTATATATGTTTCAACTTCC
CGTTTACTCACGAGCAATCGTTGTTGAGTCATCTTCGGTTTTTCCCTTGGGATGCTGATGTTGATAAGTT
CAAGGCCTGGAGACAAGGCAGGACCGGTTATCCGTTGGTGGATGCCGGAATGAGAGAGCTTTGGGCTACC
GGATGGATGCATAACAGAATAAGAGTGATTGTTTCAAGCTTTGCTGTGAAGTTTCTTCTCCTTCCATGGA
AATGGGGAATGAAGTATTTCTGGGATACACTTTTGGATGCTGATTTGGAATGTGACATCCTTGGCTGGCA
GTATATCTCTGGGAGTATCCCCGATGGCCACGAGCTTGATCGCTTGGACAATCCCGCGTTACAAGGCGCC
AAATATGACCCAGAAGGTGAGTACATAAGGCAATGGCTTCCCGAGCTTGCGAGATTGCCAACTGAATGGA
TCCATCATCCATGGGACGCTCCTTTAACCGTACTCAAAGCTTCTGGTGTGGAACTCGGAACAAACTATGC
GAAACCCATTGTAGACATCGACACAGCTCGTGAGCTACTAGCTAAAGCTATTTCAAGAACCCGTGAAGCA
CAGATCATGATCGGAGCAGCAGCCCGGGATCCACCGGATCTGGATAACTGACACCCAGCTTTCTTGTACA
AAGTGGTTGATCTAGAGGGCCCGTTTAAACCCGCTGATCAGCCTCGACTGTGCCTTCTAGTTGCCAGCCA
TCTGTTGTTTGCCCCTCCCCCGTGCCTTCCTTGACCCTGGAAGGTGCCACTCCCACTGTCCTTTCCTAAT
AAAATGAGGAAATTGCATCGCATTGTCTGAGTAGGTGTCATTCTATTCTGGGGGGTGGGGTGGGGCAGGA
CAGCAAGGGGGAGGATTGGGAAGACAATAGCAGGCATGCTGGGGATGCGGTGGGCTCTATGGCTTCTGAG
GCGGAAAGAACCAGCTGGGGCTCTAGGGGGTATCCCC
[124 nt withheld, positions 5358-5481]
C
[91 nt withheld, positions 5483-5573]
AGGGTGATGGTTCACGTACCTAGAAGTTCCTATTCCGAAGTTCCTATTCTCTAGAAAGTATAGGAACTTC
CTTGGCCAAAAAGCCTGAACTCACCGCGACGTCTGTCGAGAAGTTTCTGATCGAAAAGTTCGACAGCGTC
TCCGACCTGATGCAGCTCTCGGAGGGCGAAGAATCTCGTGCTTTCAGCTTCGATGTAGGAGGGCGTGGAT
ATGTCCTGCGGGTAAATAGCTGCGCCGATGGTTTCTACAAAGATCGTTATGTTTATCGGCACTTTGCATC
GGCCGCGCTCCCGATTCCGGAAGTGCTTGACATTGGGGAATTCAGCGAGAGCCTGACCTATTGCATCTCC
CGCCGTGCACAGGGTGTCACGTTGCAAGACCTGCCTGAAACCGAACTGCCCGCTGTTCTGCAGCCGGTCG
CGGAGGCCATGGATGCGATCGCTGCGGCCGATCTTAGCCAGACGAGCGGGTTCGGCCCATTCGGACCGCA
AGGAATCGGTCAATACACTACATGGCGTGATTTCATATGCGCGATTGCTGATCCCCATGTGTATCACTGG
CAAACTGTGATGGACGACACCGTCAGTGCGTCCGTCGCGCAGGCTCTCGATGAGCTGATGCTTTGGGCCG
AGGACTGCCCCGAAGTCCGGCACCTCGTGCACGCGGATTTCGGCTCCAACAATGTCCTGACGGACAATGG
CCGCATAACAGCGGTCATTGACTGGAGCGAGGCGATGTTCGGGGATTCCCAATACGAGGTCGCCAACATC
TTCTTCTGGAGGCCGTGGTTGGCTTGTATGGAGCAGCAGACGCGCTACTTCGAGCGGAGGCATCCGGAGC
TTGCAGGATCGCCGCGGCTCCGGGCGTATATGCTCCGCATTGGTCTTGACCAACTCTATCAGAGCTTGGT
TGACGGCAATTTCGATGATGCAGCTTGGGCGCAGGGTCGATGCGACGCAATCGTCCGATCCGGAGCCGGG
ACTGTCGGGCGTACACAAATCGCCCGCAGAAGCGCGGCCGTCTGGACCGATGGCTGTGTAGAAGTACTCG
CCGATAGTGGAAACCGACGCCCCAGCACTCGTCCGAGGGCAAAGGAATAGCACGTACTACGAGATTTCGA
TTCCACCGCCGCCTTCTATGAAAGGTTGGGCTTCGGAATCGTTTTCCGGGACGCCGGCTGGATGATCCTC
CAGCGCGGGGATCTCATGCTGGAGTTCTTCGCCCACCCCAACTTGTTTATTGCAGCTTATAATGGTTACA
AATAAAGCAATAGCATCACAAATTTCACAAATAAAGCATTTTTTTCACTGCATTCTAGTTGTGGTTTGTC
CAAACTCATCAATGTATCTTATCATGTCTGTATACCGTCGACCTCTAGCTAGAGCTTGGCGTAATCATGG
TCATAGCTGTTTCCTGTGTGAAATTGTTATCCGCTCACAATTCCACACAACATACGAGCCGGAAGCATAA
AGTGTAAAGCCTGGGGTGCCTAATGAGTGAGCTAACTCACATTAATTGCGTTGCGCTCACTGCCCGCTTT
CCAGTCGGGAAACCTGTCGTGCCAGCTGCATTAATGAATCGGCCAACGCGCGGGGAGAGGCGGTTTGCGT
ATTGGGCGCTCTTCCGCTTCCTCGCTCACTGACTCGCTGCGCTCGGTCGTTCGGCTGCGGCGAGCGGTAT
CAGCTCACTCAAAGGCGGTAATACGGTTATCCACAGAATCAGGGGATAACGCAGGAAAGAACATGTGAGC
AAAAGGCCAGCAAAAGGCCAGGAACCGTAAAAAGGCCGCGTTGCTGGCGTTTTTCCATAGGCTCCGCCCC
CCTGACGAGCATCACAAAAATCGACGCTCAAGTCAGAGGTGGCGAAACCCGACAGGACTATAAAGATACC
AGGCGTTTCCCCCTGGAAGCTCCCTCGTGCGCTCTCCTGTTCCGACCCTGCCGCTTACCGGATACCTGTC
CGCCTTTCTCCCTTCGGGAAGCGTGGCGCTTTCTCATAGCTCACGCTGTAGGTATCTCAGTTCGGTGTAG
GTCGTTCGCTCCAAGCTGGGCTGTGTGCACGAACCCCCCGTTCAGCCCGACCGCTGCGCCTTATCCGGTA
ACTATCGTCTTGAGTCCAACCCGGTAAGACACGACTTATCGCCACTGGCAGCAGCCACTGGTAACAGGAT
TAGCAGAGCGAGGTATGTAGGCGGTGCTACAGAGTTCTTGAAGTGGTGGCCTAACTACGGCTACACTAGA
AGAACAGTATTTGGTATCTGCGCTCTGCTGAAGCCAGTTACCTTCGGAAAAAGAGTTGGTAGCTCTTGAT
CCGGCAAACAAACCACCGCTGGTAGCGGTGGTTTTTTTGTTTGCAAGCAGCAGATTACGCGCAGAAAAAA
AGGATCTCAAGAAGATCCTTTGATCTTTTCTACGGGGTCTGACGCTCAGTGGAACGAAAACTCACGTTAA
GGGATTTTGGTCATGAGATTATCAAAAAGGATCTTCACCTAGATCCTTTTAAATTAAAAATGAAGTTTTA
AATCAATCTAAAGTATATATGAGTAAACTTGGTCTGACAGTTACCAATGCTTAATCAGTGAGGCACCTAT
CTCAGCGATCTGTCTATTTCGTTCATCCATAGTTGCCTGACTCCCCGTCGTGTAGATAACTACGATACGG
GAGGGCTTACCATCTGGCCCCAGTGCTGCAATGATACCGCGAGACCCACGCTCACCGGCTCCAGATTTAT
CAGCAATAAACCAGCCAGCCGGAAGGGCCGAGCGCAGAAGTGGTCCTGCAACTTTATCCGCCTCCATCCA
GTCTATTAATTGTTGCCGGGAAGCTAGAGTAAGTAGTTCGCCAGTTAATAGTTTGCGCAACGTTGTTGCC
ATTGCTACAGGCATCGTGGTGTCACGCTCGTCGTTTGGTATGGCTTCATTCAGCTCCGGTTCCCAACGAT
CAAGGCGAGTTACATGATCCCCCATGTTGTGCAAAAAAGCGGTTAGCTCCTTCGGTCCTCCGATCGTTGT
CAGAAGTAAGTTGGCCGCAGTGTTATCACTCATGGTTATGGCAGCACTGCATAATTCTCTTACTGTCATG
CCATCCGTAAGATGCTTTTCTGTGACTGGTGAGTACTCAACCAAGTCATTCTGAGAATAGTGTATGCGGC
GACCGAGTTGCTCTTGCCCGGCGTCAATACGGGATAATACCGCGCCACATAGCAGAACTTTAAAAGTGCT
CATCATTGGAAAACGTTCTTCGGGGCGAAAACTCTCAAGGATCTTACCGCTGTTGAGATCCAGTTCGATG
TAACCCACTCGTGCACCCAACTGATCTTCAGCATCTTTTACTTTCACCAGCGTTTCTGGGTGAGCAAAAA
CAGGAAGGCAAAATGCCGCAAAAAAGGGAATAAGGGCGACACGGAAATGTTGAATACTCATACTCTTCCT
TTTTCAATATTATTGAAGCATTTATCAGGGTTATTGTCTCATGAGCGGATACATATTTGAATGTATTTAG
AAAAATAAACAAATAGGGGTTCCGCGCACATTTCCCCGAAAAGTGCCACCTGACGTC
Features (pLannotate 1.2.2; 26 found; start..end, strand, type, name):
     28..80      -  misc_feature   bom (fragment): basis of mobility region from pBR322
    235..614     +  enhancer       CMV enhancer: human cytomegalovirus immediate early enhancer
    615..818     +  promoter       CMV promoter: human cytomegalovirus (CMV) immediate early promoter
    820..839     +  promoter       PLtetO-1 promoter (fragment): modified phage lambda PL promoter with tet operator sites (Lutz and Bujard, 1997)
    841..860     +  promoter       PLtetO-1 promoter (fragment): modified phage lambda PL promoter with tet operator sites (Lutz and Bujard, 1997)
    868..901     +  promoter       TRE3GV promoter (fragment): 3rd-generation Tet-responsive promoter that can be activated by binding of Tet-On® 3G, optimized for retroviral and lentiviral vectors
    996..1014    +  promoter       T7 promoter: promoter for bacteriophage T7 RNA polymerase
   1044..1068    +  protein_bind   attB1: mutant version of attB; recombination site for the Gateway® BP reaction BP Clonase™
   1137..2753    +  CDS            ERN1 (fragment): ERN1_HUMAN - Also known as IRE1 From Homo sapiens (Human).
   2784..3491    +  CDS            mCherry: mCherry is a basic (constitutively fluorescent) red fluorescent protein published in 2004, derived from Discosoma sp.. It is reported to be a very rapidly-maturing monomer with low acid sensitivity.
   3498..4991    +  CDS            CRY2PHR: N-terminal photolyase homology region of Arabidopsis thaliana cryptochrome 2 binds to CIB1 upon exposure to blue light (Kennedy et al., 2010)
   5023..5047    -  protein_bind   attB2: mutant version of attB; recombination site for the Gateway® BP reaction BP Clonase™
   5088..5312    +  polyA_signal   bGH poly(A) signal: bovine growth hormone polyadenylation signal
   5316..5337    +  promoter       SV40 promoter (fragment): SV40 enhancer and early promoter
   5358..5591    +  rep_origin     f1 ori (fragment) (sequence partly withheld): f1 bacteriophage origin of replication; arrow indicates direction of (+) strand synthesis
   5596..5643    +  protein_bind   FRT: FLP-mediated recombination occurs in the 8-bp core sequence TCTAGAAA (Turan and Bode, 2011). FLP recombinase from the Saccharomyces cerevisiae 2μ plasmid
   5651..6673    +  CDS            HygR: aminoglycoside phosphotransferase from E. coli; aph(4)-Ia; confers resistance to hygromycin
   6683..6808    +  CDS            ble (fragment): BLE_KLEPN - Experimental evidence at protein level: Swiss-Prot protein existence level 1. Binding protein with a strong affinity to the bleomycin family of antibiotics. Binds to CL990; an antimitotic-antibiotic compound. From Klebsiella pneumoniae.
   6803..6924    +  polyA_signal   SV40 poly(A) signal: SV40 polyadenylation signal
   6997..7013    -  protein_bind   lac operator: The lac repressor binds to the lac operator to inhibit transcription in E. coli. This inhibition can be relieved by adding lactose or isopropyl-β-D-thiogalactopyranoside (IPTG). lac repressor encoded by lacI
   7021..7051    -  promoter       lac promoter: promoter for the E. coli lac operon
   7066..7087    -  protein_bind   CAP binding site: CAP binding activates transcription in the presence of cAMP. E. coli catabolite activator protein
   7100..7192    -  CDS            lacI (fragment): lac repressor; lacI; The lac repressor binds to the lac operator to inhibit transcription in E. coli. This inhibition can be relieved by adding lactose or isopropyl-β-D-thiogalactopyranoside (IPTG).
   7375..7963    -  rep_origin     ori: high-copy-number ColE1/pMB1/pBR322/pUC origin of replication
   8134..8994    -  CDS            AmpR: β-lactamase; bla; confers resistance to ampicillin, carbenicillin, and related antibiotics
   8995..9099    -  promoter       AmpR promoter: bla
