[The description below was written by a language model from this plasmid's Addgene catalogue record and pLannotate feature annotations shown in this document.]
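Description:
pVBL0001 is a 9.1 kb mammalian expression plasmid built on a pcDNA5 backbone and designed for stable, site-specific genomic integration through the Flp-In system. In bacteria it is maintained as a high-copy plasmid through a ColE1/pUC-type origin and selected with ampicillin via the β-lactamase gene. For mammalian cells it carries a single FRT site placed immediately upstream of a hygromycin resistance coding sequence followed by an SV40 polyadenylation signal. No full promoter is annotated ahead of HygR, which fits the usual Flp-In logic. In that scheme, FLP-mediated recombination into a genomic FRT docking site places the marker under a resident promoter, so hygromycin resistance reports correct integration rather than random insertion.

The payload is Opto-IRE1, an optogenetic version of human IRE1α (ERN1) in which the lumenal domain has been deleted. The remaining protein is fused at its C terminus to mCherry and then to CRY2clust. The feature table annotates this last module as the photolyase homology region of Arabidopsis cryptochrome 2, a blue-light-responsive domain. The design thus replaces the lumenal domain, which normally senses ER stress, with light-driven clustering, and mCherry allows the fusion to be visualised. Expression is driven by the CMV enhancer and promoter followed by short tet operator matches, consistent with the recorded tetracycline-inducible CMV promoter, and is terminated by a bGH polyadenylation signal. The open reading frame is flanked by attB1 and attB2 sites, suggesting Gateway-style assembly, although the record lists the cloning method only as "other". The associated work uses optogenetic clustering of IRE1 to study regulation of transcription and mRNA splice isoforms by the unfolded protein response.
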