Addgene plasmid #242429: pVBL0001
Purpose: Stable genomic integration of Opto-IRE1 (HsIRE1dLD-mCherry-CRY2clust) using the Flp-in system.
Depositing lab: Vladislav Belyy. Depositing organization: Ohio State University. Publication: Optogenetic Clustering of Human IRE1 Reveals Differential Regulation of Transcription and mRNA Splice Isoform Abundance by the UPR. Smith JW, Wilburn DB, Belyy V. bioRxiv [Preprint]. 2025 Jul 21:2025.07.16.665212. doi: 10.1101/2025.07.16.665212. PubMed 40777275.
Backbone
  Vector backbone: pcDNA5
  Backbone size w/o insert (bp): 5182
  Total vector size (bp): 9130
  Vector type: Mammalian Expression
  Selectable markers: Hygromycin
Growth in bacteria
  Bacterial resistance: Ampicillin, 100 μg/mL
  Growth temperature: 37°C
  Growth strain: DH5alpha
  Copy number: High Copy
Gene/Insert
  Gene/Insert name: IRE1alpha (alt names: IRE1a; ERN1)
  Species: H. sapiens (human)
  Insert size (bp): 3948
  Mutation: Deletion of the lumenal domain
  GenBank ID: NM_001433.5
  Entrez Gene: ERN1 (a.k.a. IRE1, IRE1P, IRE1a, hIRE1p)
  Promoter: CMV, tet-inducible
  Tag / fusion protein: mCherry, CRY2clust (C terminal on insert)
  Cloning method: Other
  Sequencing primers: 5′ multiple primers
Terms and licenses: Academic/Nonprofit Terms; Industry Terms: Not Available to Industry
How to cite: pVBL0001 was a gift from Vladislav Belyy (Addgene plasmid # 242429 ; http://n2t.net/addgene:242429 ; RRID:Addgene_242429)
